>Addgene plasmid #234086 | pKEK3224 | addgene full sequence | sequence record 468001 | Addgene NGS Result
GCGAGCCTGTCAGACCAAGTTTACTCATATATACTTTAGATTGATTTCTGAAAGCGACCAGGTGCTCGGC
GTGGCAAGACTCGCAGCGAACCCGTAGAAAGCCATGCTCCAGCCGCCCGCATTGGAGAAATTCTTCAAAT
TCCCGTTGCACATAGCCCGGCAATTCCTTTCCCTGCTCTGCCATAAGCGCAGCGAATGCCGGGTAATACT
CGTCAACGATCTGATAGAGAAGGGTTTGCTCGGGTCGGTGGCTCTGGTAACGACCAGTATCCCGATCCCG
GCTGGCCGTCCTGGCCGCCACATGAGGCATGTTCCGCGTCCTTGCAATACTGTGTTTACATACAGTCTAT
CGCTTAGCGGAAAGTTCTTTTACCCTCAGCCGAAATGCCTGCCGTTGCTAGACATTGCCAGCCAGTGCCC
GTCACTCCCGTACTAACTGTCACGAACCCCTGCAATAACTGTCACGCCCCCCTGCAATAACTGTCACGAA
CCCCTGCAATAACTGTCACGCCCCCAAACCTGCAAACCCAGCAGGGGCGGGGGCTGGCGGGGTGTTGGAA
AAATCCATCCATGATTATCTAAGAATAATCCACTAGGCGCGGTTATCAGCGCCCTTGTGGGGCGCTGCTG
CCCTTGCCCAATATGCCCGGCCAGAGGCCGGATAGCTGGTCTATTCGCTGCGCTAGGCTACACACCGCCC
CACCGCTGCGCGGCAGGGGGAAAGGCGGGCAAAGCCCGCTAAACCCCACACCAAACCCCGCAGAAATACG
CTGGAGCGCTTTTAGCCGCTTTAGCGGCCTTTCCCCCTACCCGAAGGGTGGGGGCGCGTGTGCAGCCCCG
CAGGGCCTGTCTCGGTCGATCATTCAGCCCGGCTCATCCTTCTGGCGTGGCGGCAGACCGAACAAGGCGC
GGTCGTGGTCGCGTTCAAGGTACGCATCCATTGCCGCCATGAGCCGATCCTCCGGCCACTCGCTGCTGTT
CACCTTGGCCAAAATCATGGCCCCCACCAGCACCTTGCGCCTTGTTTCGTTCTTGCGCTCTTGCTGCTGT
TCCCTTGCCCGCACCCGCTGAATTTCGGCATTGATTCGCGCTCGTTGTTCTTCGAGCTTGGCCAGCCGAT
CCGCCGCCTTGTTGCTCCCCTTAACCATCTTGACACCCCATTGTTAATGTGCTGTCTCGTAGGCTATCAT
GGAGCCGAAAAGCAAAAGCAACAGCGAGGCAGCATGGCGATTTATCACCTTACGGCGAAAACCGGCAGCA
GGTCGGGCGGCCAATCGGCCAGGGCCAAGGCCGACTACATCCAGCGCGAAGGCAAGTATGCCCGCGACAT
GGATGAAGTCTTGCACGCCGAATCCGGGCACATGCCGGAGTTCGTCGAGCGGCCCGCCGACTACTGGGAT
GCTGCCGACCTGTATGAACGCGCCAATGGGCGGCTGTTCAAGGAGGTCGAATTTGCCCTGCCGGTCGAGC
TGACCCTCGACCAGCAGAAGGCGCTGGCGTCCGAGTTCGCCCAGCACCTGACCGGTGCCGAGCGCCTGCC
GTATACGCTGGCCATCCATGCCGGTGGCGGCGAGAACCCGCACTGCCACCTGATGATCTCCGAGCGGATC
AATGACGGCATCGAGCGGCCCGCCGCTCAGTGGTTCAAGCGGTACAACGGCAAGACCCCGGAGAAGGGCG
GGGCACAGAAGACCGAAGCGCTCAAGCCCAAGGCATGGCTTGAGCAGACCCGCGAGGCATGGGCCGACCA
TGCCAACCGGGCATTAGAGCGGGCTGGCCACGACGCCCGCATTGACCACAGAACACTTGAGGCGCAGGGC
ATCGAGCGCCTGCCCGGTGTTCACCTGGGGCCGAACGTGGTGGAGATGGAAGGCCGGGGCATCCGCACCG
ACCGGGCAGACGTGGCCCTGAACATCGACACCGCCAACGCCCAGATCATCGACTTACAGGAATACCGGGA
GGCAATAGACCATGAACGCAATCGACAGAGTGAAGAAATCCAGAGGCATCAACGAGTTAGCGGAGCAGAT
CGAACCGCTGGCCCAGAGCATGGCGACACTGGCCGACGAAGCCCGGCAGGTCATGAGCCAGACCCAGCAG
GCCAGCGAGGCGCAGGCGGCGGAGTGGCTGAAAGCCCAGCGCCAGACAGGGGCGGCATGGGTGGAGCTGG
CCAAAGAGTTGCGGGAGGTAGCCGCCGAGGTGAGCAGCGCCGCGCAGAGCGCCCGGAGCGCGTCGCGGGG
GTGGCACTGGAAGCTATGGCTAACCGTGATGCTGGCTTCCATGATGCCTACGGTGGTGCTGCTGATCGCA
TCGTTGCTCTTGCTCGACCTGACGCCACTGACAACCGAGGACGGCTCGATCTGGCTGCGCTTGGTGGCCC
GATGAAGAACGACAGGACTTTGCAGGCCATAGGCCGACAGCTCAAGGCCATGGGCTGTGAGCGCTTCGAT
ATCGGCGTCAGGGACGCCACCACCGGCCAGATGATGAACCGGGAATGGTCAGCCGCCGAAGTGCTCCAGA
ACACGCCATGGCTCAAGCGGATGAATGCCCAGGGCAATGACGTGTATATCAGGCCCGCCGAGCAGGAGCG
GCATGGTCTGGTGCTGGTGGACGACCTCAGCGAGTTTGACCTGGATGACATGAAAGCCGAGGGCCGGGAG
CCTGCCCTGGTAGTGGAAACCAGCCCGAAGAACTATCAGGCATGGGTCAAGGTGGCCGACGCCGCAGGCG
GTGAACTTCGGGGGCAGATTGCCCGGACGCTGGCCAGCGAGTACGACGCCGACCCGGCCAGCGCCGACAG
CCGCCACTATGGCCGCTTGGCGGGCTTCACCAACCGCAAGGACAAGCACACCACCCGCGCCGGTTATCAG
CCGTGGGTGCTGCTGCGTGAATCCAAGGGCAAGACCGCCACCGCTGGCCCGGCGCTGGTGCAGCAGGCTG
GCCAGCAGATCGAGCAGGCCCAGCGGCAGCAGGAGAAGGCCCGCAGGCTGGCCAGCCTCGAACTGCCCGA
GCGGCAGCTTAGCCGCCACCGGCGCACGGCGCTGGACGAGTACCGCAGCGAGATGGCCGGGCTGGTCAAG
CGCTTCGGTGATGACCTCAGCAAGTGCGACTTTATCGCCGCGCAGAAGCTGGCCAGCCGGGGCCGCAGTG
CCGAGGAAATCGGCAAGGCCATGGCCGAGGCCAGCCCAGCGCTGGCAGAGCGCAAGCCCGGCCACGAAGC
GGATTACATCGAGCGCACCGTCAGCAAGGTCATGGGTCTGCCCAGCGTCCAGCTTGCGCGGGCCGAGCTG
GCACGGGCACCGGCACCCCGCCAGCGAGGCATGGACAGGGGCGGGCCAGATTTCAGCATGTAGTGCTTGC
GTTGGTACTCACGCCTGTTATACTATGAGTACTCACGCACAGAAGGGGGTTTTATGGAATACGAAAAAAG
CGCTTCAGGGTCGGTCTACCTGATCAAAAGTGACAAGGGCTATTGGTTGCCCGGTGGCTTTGGTTATACG
TCAAACAAGGCCGAGGCTGGCCGCTTTTCAGTCGCTGATATGGCCAGCCTTAACCTTGACGGCTGCACCT
TGTCCTTGTTCCGCGAAGACAAGCCTTTCGGCCCCGGCAAGTTTCTCGGTGACTGATATGAAAGACCAAA
AGGACAAGCAGACCGGCGACCTGCTGGCCAGCCCTGACGCTGTACGCCAAGCGCGATATGCCGAGCGCAT
GAAGGCCAAAGGGATGCGTCAGCGCAAGTTCTGGCTGACCGACGACGAATACGAGGCGCTGCGCGAGTGC
CTGGAAGAACTCAGAGCGGCGCAGGGCGGGGGTAGTGACCCCGCCAGCGCCTAACCACCAACTGCCTGCA
AAGGAGGCAATCAATGGCTACCCATAAGCCTATCAATATTCTGGAGGCGTTCGCAGCAGCGCCGCCACCG
CTGGACTACGTTTTGCCCAACATGGTGGCCGGTACGGTCGGGGCGCTGGTGTCGCCCGGTGGTGCCGGTA
AATCCATGCTGGCCCTGCAACTGGCCGCACAGATTGCAGGCGGGCCGGATCTGCTGGAGGTGGGCGAACT
GCCCACCGGCCCGGTGATCTACCTGCCCGCCGAAGACCCGCCCACCGCCATTCATCACCGCCTGCACGCC
CTTGGGGCGCACCTCAGCGCCGAGGAACGGCAAGCCGTGGCTGACGGCCTGCTGATCCAGCCGCTGATCG
GCAGCCTGCCCAACATCATGGCCCCGGAGTGGTTCGACGGCCTCAAGCGCGCCGCCGAGGGCCGCCGCCT
GATGGTGCTGGACACGCTGCGCCGGTTCCACATCGAGGAAGAAAACGCCAGCGGCCCCATGGCCCAGGTC
ATCGGTCGCATGGAGGCCATCGCCGCCGATACCGGGTGCTCTATCGTGTTCCTGCACCATGCCAGCAAGG
GCGCGGCCATGATGGGCGCAGGCGACCAGCAGCAGGCCAGCCGGGGCAGCTCGGTACTGGTCGATAACAT
CCGCTGGCAGTCCTACCTGTCGAGCATGACCAGCGCCGAGGCCGAGGAATGGGGTGTGGACGACGACCAG
CGCCGGTTCTTCGTCCGCTTCGGTGTGAGCAAGGCCAACTATGGCGCACCGTTCGCTGATCGGTGGTTCA
GGCGGCATGACGGCGGGGTGCTCAAGCCCGCCGTGCTGGAGAGGCAGCGCAAGAGCAAGGGGGTGCCCCG
TGGTGAAGCCTAAGAACAAGCACAGCCTCAGCCACGTCCGGCACGACCCGGCGCACTGTCTGGCCCCCGG
CCTGTTCCGTGCCCTCAAGCGGGGCGAGCGCAAGCGCAGCAAGCTGGACGTGACGTATGACTACGGCGAC
GGCAAGCGGATCGAGTTCAGCGGCCCGGAGCCGCTGGGCGCTGATGATCTGCGCATCCTGCAAGGGCTGG
TGGCCATGGCTGGGCCTAATGGCCTAGTGCTTGGCCCGGAACCCAAGACCGAAGGCGGACGGCAGCTCCG
GCTGTTCCTGGAACCCAAGTGGGAGGCCGTCACCGCTGATGCCATGGTGGTCAAAGGTAGCTATCGGGCG
CTGGCAAAGGAAATCGGGGCAGAGGTCGATAGTGGTGGGGCGCTCAAGCACATACAGGACTGCATCGAGC
GCCTTTGGAAGGTATCCATCATCGCCCAGAATGGCCGCAAGCGGCAGGGGTTTCGGCTGCTGTCGGAGTA
CGCCAGCGACGAGGCGGACGGGCGCCTGTACGTGGCCCTGAACCCCTTGATCGCGCAGGCCGTCATGGGT
GGCGGCCAGCATGTGCGCATCAGCATGGACGAGGTGCGGGCGCTGGACAGCGAAACCGCCCGCCTGCTGC
ACCAGCGGCTGTGTGGCTGGATCGACCCCGGCAAAACCGGCAAGGCTTCCATAGATACCTTGTGCGGCTA
TGTCTGGCCGTCAGAGGCCAGTGGTTCGACCATGCGCAAGCGCCGCCAGCGGGTGCGCGAGGCGTTGCCG
GAGCTGGTCGCGCTGGGCTGGACGGTAACCGAGTTCGCGGCGGGCAAGTACGACATCACCCGGCCCAAGG
CGGCAGGCTGACCCCCCCCACTCTATTGTAAACAAGACATTTTTATCTTTTATATTCAATGGCTTATTTT
CCTGCTAATTGGTAATACCATGAAAAATACCATGCTCAGAAAAGGCTTAACAATATTTTGAAAAATTGCC
TACTGAGCGCTGCCGCACAGCTCCATAGGCCGCTTTCCTGGCTTTGCTTCCAGATGTATGCTCTTCTGCT
CCCGAACGCCAGCAAGACGTAGCCCAGCGCGTCGGCCAGCTTGCAATTCGCGCTAACTTACATTAATTGC
GTTGCGCTCACTGCCCGCTTTCCAGTCGGGAAACCTGTCGTGCCAGCTGCATTAATGAATCGGCCAACGC
GCGGGGAGAGGCGGTTTGCGTATTGGGCGCCAGGGTGGTTTTTCTTTTCACCAGTGAGACGGGCAACAGC
TGATTGCCCTTCACCTCCAAGCTGTCCCTCCTGTTCAGCTACTGACGGGGTGGTGCGTAACGGCAAAAGC
ACCGCCGGACATCAGCGCTAGCGGAGTGTATACTGGCTTACTATGTTGGCACTGATGAGGGTGTCAGTGA
AGTGCTTCATGTGGCAGGAGAAAAAAGGCTGCACCGGTGCGTCAGCAGAATATGTGATACAGGATATATT
CCGCTTCCTCGCTCACTGACTCGCTACGCTCGGTCGTTCGACTGCGGCGAGCGGAAATGGCTTACGAACG
GGGCGGAGATTTCCTGGAAGATGCCAGGAAGATACTTAACAGGGAAGTGAGAGGGCCGCGGCAAAGCCGT
TTTTCCATAGGCTCCGCCCCCCTGACAAGCATCACGAAATCTGACGCTCAAATCAGTGGTGGCGAAACCC
GACAGGACTATAAAGATACCAGGCGTTTCCCCCTGGCGGCTCCCTCGTGCGCTCTCCTGTTCCTGCCTTT
CGGTTTACCGGTGTCATTCCGCTGTTATGGCCGCGTTTGTCTCATTCCACGCCTGACACTCAGTTCCGGG
TAGGCAGTTCGCTCCAAGCTGGACTGTATGCACGAACCCCCCGTTCAGTCCGACCGCTGCGCCTTATCCG
GTAACTATCGTCTTGAGTCCAACCCGGAAAGACATGCAAAAGCACCACTGGCAGCAGCCACTGGTAATTG
ATTTAGAGGAGTTAGTCTTGAAGTCATGCGCCGGTTAAGGCTAAACTGAAAGGACAAGTTTTGGTGACTG
CGCTCCTCCAAGCCAGTTACCTCGGTTCAAAGAGTTGGTAGCTCAGAGAACCTTCGAAAAACCGCCCTGC
AAGGCGGTTTTTTCGTTTTCAGAGCAAGAGATTACGCGCAGACCAAAACGATCTCAAGAAGATCATCTTA
TTAATCAGATAAAATATTTCTAGAGTAGTCGACTGAGACCGTAAAACGACGGCCAGTGAATTCTTGACGG
CTAGCTCAGTCCTAGGTACAGTGCTAGCTTGGTCTCGATTAAAGAGGAGAAAGAGTCCCATGGTGAGCAG
TGGCGAAGATATTTTCTCGGGCTTGGTTCCGATTCTGATCGAGCTGGAGGGCGACGTGAACGGTCATCGT
TTTAGCGTTCGCGGTGAAGGTTATGGCGACGCGAGCAACGGCAAACTGGAAATTAAGTTCATCTGCACGA
CCGGTCGCCTGCCGGTGCCTTGGCCGACCTTGGTGACGACCTTGTCGTATGGCGTGCAGTGTTTTGCGAA
GTATCCGGAGCACATGCGCCAAAACGATTTCTTTAAAAGTGCCATGCCGGACGGTTACGTCCAGGAGCGT
ACCATTTCCTTCAAGGAAGATGGCACGTACAAAACTCGCGCAGAGGTTAAGTTTGAAGGTGAAGCGCTGG
TCAATCGTATCGATTTGAAGGGTTTGGAGTTTAAAGAGGATGGTAACATTCTGGGCCATAAACTGGAGTA
TAGCTTCAACAGCCATTATGTTTACATTACGGCAGACAAGAATCGTAACGGCTTGGAGGCCCAATTCCGT
ATTCGCCACAATGTTGATGACGGTAGCGTCCAACTGGCCGACCATTACCAACAGAACACCCCAATTGGTG
AGGGTCCGGTGTTGCTGCCGGAACAACACTATCTGACGACCAATAGCGTGCTGAGCAAAGATCCGCAGGA
ACGCCGTGATCACATGGTCCTGGTGGAATTTGTGACCGCTGCGGGCTTGAGCCTGGGTATGGACGAGCTG
TATAAGAGCTAATAAGAGCTCAAAAAAAAACCCCGCCCCTGACAGGGCGGGGTTTTTTTTGGTACCGTCA
TAGCTGTTTCCTGCTCCCCAACGGCGTAGAGGATCGAGATCTTTTGGGTTGTCACTCATCGTATTTGGTT
TATAATTTTAAGCTAATAACCTAATTATAACTAATTAATAGTTTTGTATCTTGAAAAAATAGCTATAAAA
CTTATTTAAATAACGAAGATTTTTGTGTATAAAATATTTATAACAAAAAAAGGAGACTAAACATATGAGC
CATATTCAACGGGAAACGTCTTGCTCGAGGCCGCGATTAAATTCCAACATGGATGCTGATTTATATGGGT
ATAAATGGGCTCGCGATAATGTCGGGCAATCAGGTGCGACAATCTATCGATTGTATGGGAAGCCCGATGC
GCCAGAGTTGTTTCTGAAACATGGCAAAGGTAGCGTTGCCAATGATGTTACAGATGAGATGGTCAGACTA
AACTGGCTGACGGAATTTATGCCTCTTCCGACCATCAAGCATTTTATCCGTACTCCTGATGATGCATGGT
TACTCACCACTGCGATCCCCGGGAAAACAGCATTCCAGGTATTAGAAGAATATCCTGATTCAGGTGAAAA
TATTGTTGATGCGCTGGCAGTGTTCCTGCGCCGGTTGCATTCGATTCCTGTTTGTAATTGTCCTTTTAAC
AGCGATCGCGTATTTCGTCTCGCTCAGGCGCAATCACGAATGAATAACGGTTTGGTTGATGCGAGTGATT
TTGATGACGAGCGTAATGGCTGGCCTGTTGAACAAGTCTGGAAAGAAATGCATAAGCTTTTGCCATTCTC
ACCGGATTCAGTCGTCACTCATGGTGATTTCTCACTTGATAACCTTATTTTTGACGAGGGGAAATTAATA
GGTTGTATTGATGTTGGACGAGTCGGAATCGCAGACCGATACCAGGATCTTGCCATCCTATGGAACTGCC
TCGGTGAGTTTTCTCCTTCATTACAGAAACGGCTTTTTCAAAAATATGGTATTGATAATCCTGATATGAA
TAAATTGCAGTTTCATTTGATGCTCGATGAGTTTTTCTAAGGATCCGGCTGCTAACAAAGC
Features (pLannotate 1.2.2; 15 found; start..end, strand, type, name):
    443..837     -  rep_origin     RSF1010 oriV: replication origin of the broad-host-range plasmid RSF1010; requires the RSF1010 RepA/B/C proteins for replication (Scholz et al., 1989)
    867..1148    -  CDS            mobC: MOBC_ECOLX - Protein predicted: Swiss-Prot protein existence level 4. This protein is essential to promote the specific transfer of the plasmid in the presence of conjugative plasmids. From Escherichia coli.
   1972..2382    +  CDS            mobB: MOBB2_ECOLX - Protein predicted: Swiss-Prot protein existence level 4. This protein is essential to promote the specific transfer of the plasmid in the presence of conjugative plasmids. From Escherichia coli.
   2382..3353    +  CDS            RSF1010 RepB: replication protein B of the broad-host-range plasmid RSF1010 (Scholz et al., 1989); repB
   3796..3870    +  ncRNA          Plasmid R1162: Accession: RF00043 - R1162-like plasmid antisense RNA
   3864..4703    +  CDS            RSF1010 RepA: replication protein A of the broad-host-range plasmid RSF1010 (Scholz et al., 1989); repA
   4690..5541    +  CDS            RSF1010 RepC (fragment): replication protein C of the broad-host-range plasmid RSF1010 (Scholz et al., 1989); repC
   5818..5965    -  CDS            lacI (fragment): lac repressor; lacI; The lac repressor binds to the lac operator to inhibit transcription in E. coli. This inhibition can be relieved by adding lactose or isopropyl-β-D-thiogalactopyranoside (IPTG).
   5970..6040    +  mobile_element IS1 (fragment): prokaryotic transposable element IS1
   6159..6214    -  rep_origin     RSF ori (fragment): Plasmids containing the RSF 1030 origin of replication can be propagated in E. coli cells that contain additional plasmids with compatible origins.
   6302..6847    -  rep_origin     p15A ori: Plasmids containing the medium-copy-number p15A origin of replication can be propagated in E. coli cells that contain a second plasmid with the ColE1 origin.
   6901..6921    -  CDS            lacZα (fragment): LacZα fragment of β-galactosidase; lacZ fragment
   6924..6948    +  promoter       J23119(SpeI) promoter (fragment): bacterial promoter (Registry of Standard Biological Parts BBa J23119) modified to end with an SpeI site
   6990..7706    +  CDS            EBFP1.2: EBFP1.2 is a basic (constitutively fluorescent) uv fluorescent protein published in 2007, derived from Aequorea victoria. It has high acid sensitivity.
   7975..8790    +  CDS            KanR: aminoglycoside phosphotransferase; aph(3')-Ia; confers resistance to kanamycin in bacteria or G418 (Geneticin®) in eukaryotes
