[The description below was written by a language model from this plasmid's Addgene catalogue record and pLannotate feature annotations shown in this document.]
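Description:
pKEK3224 is a low-copy, mobilizable broad-host-range bacterial expression shuttle vector of about 8.8 kb, built on an RSF1010-p15A-Kan backbone and intended for fluorescent protein expression in diverse Gram-negative bacteria. It carries two replication systems. The RSF1010 oriV works together with the plasmid-encoded RepA, RepB and RepC replication proteins, which make replication largely independent of host factors and account for the wide host range. The p15A origin supports maintenance in E. coli cloning strains. The annotated RSF1010 mobilization genes mobB and mobC allow the plasmid to be transferred by conjugation when a helper conjugative system is present. Selection is by kanamycin through the aph(3')-Ia aminoglycoside phosphotransferase gene. Short fragments of lacI, IS1, lacZα and an RSF1030-type origin are also annotated and appear to be remnants of vector assembly rather than functional parts.

The payload is recorded as FuGFP, a synthetic fluorescent protein derived from Aequorea victoria GFP. It is expressed from the constitutive Anderson-series promoter J23100, which is flanked by BsaI sites. The automated annotation labels the promoter as a partial J23119 match and the roughly 720 bp reporter coding sequence as EBFP1.2. These labels most likely reflect closest-homologue matching among closely related promoter and GFP-family sequences, so the catalogue identity should take precedence. The purpose field refers to "CCP expression", which does not match the listed insert, and the record does not resolve this difference. Because of the BsaI sites, the promoter can be exchanged by Golden Gate cloning using fragments with universal overhangs. This makes the plasmid useful for fluorescently labelling bacteria and for testing or tuning promoter activity across species.
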