Addgene plasmid #234086: pKEK3224
Purpose: CCP expression in diverse gram-negative bacteria, with pre-cloned Golden Gate Compatible (BsaI) restriction sites to facilitate promoter swapping.
Depositing lab: Karl Klose. Depositing organization: University of Texas at San Antonio. Publication: Mobilizable shuttle vectors with fluorescent markers functional across different species of bacteria. Armstrong ZR, Alonso J, Stanton V, Patel N, Zogaj X, Cocioba SS, Klose KE. Appl Environ Microbiol. 2025 May 12:e0004525. doi: 10.1128/aem.00045-25. PubMed 40353662.
Backbone
  Vector backbone: RSF1010-p15a-Kan
  Vector type: Bacterial Expression
Growth in bacteria
  Bacterial resistance: Kanamycin, 50 μg/mL
  Growth temperature: 37°C
  Growth strain: DH5alpha
  Copy number: Low Copy
Gene/Insert
  Gene/Insert name: FuGFP
  Species: Synthetic; Aequorea Victoria
  Promoter: pJ23100-BsaI
  Cloning method: Golden Gate
Terms and licenses: Academic/Nonprofit Terms; Industry Terms: Not Available to Industry
Depositor comments: Universal primer overhangs for promoter swapping: Forward 5'- GGCTACGGTCTCGCGAC-3'; Reverse 5'- GGCTACGGTCTCGTAAT -3'
How to cite: pKEK3224 was a gift from Karl Klose (Addgene plasmid # 234086 ; http://n2t.net/addgene:234086 ; RRID:Addgene_234086)
